>Addgene plasmid #13148 | pc3XB-ZF49 | depositor full sequence | sequence record 7497 | Author sequence
GACGGATCGGGAGATCTCCCGATCCCCTATGGTGCACTCTCAGTACAATCTGCTCTGATGCCGCATAGTT
AAGCCAGTATCTGCTCCCTGCTTGTGTGTTGGAGGTCGCTGAGTAGTGCGCGAGCAAAATTTAAGCTACA
ACAAGGCAAGGCTTGACCGACAATTGCATGAAGAATCTGCTTAGGGTTAGGCGTTTTGCGCTGCTTCGCG
ATGTACGGGCCAGATATACGCGTTGACATTGATTATTGACTAGTTATTAATAGTAATCAATTACGGGGTC
ATTAGTTCATAGCCCATATATGGAGTTCCGCGTTACATAACTTACGGTAAATGGCCCGCCTGGCTGACCG
CCCAACGACCCCCGCCCATTGACGTCAATAATGACGTATGTTCCCATAGTAACGCCAATAGGGACTTTCC
ATTGACGTCAATGGGTGGAGTATTTACGGTAAACTGCCCACTTGGCAGTACATCAAGTGTATCATATGCC
AAGTACGCCCCCTATTGACGTCAATGACGGTAAATGGCCCGCCTGGCATTATGCCCAGTACATGACCTTA
TGGGACTTTCCTACTTGGCAGTACATCTACGTATTAGTCATCGCTATTACCATGGTGATGCGGTTTTGGC
AGTACATCAATGGGCGTGGATAGCGGTTTGACTCACGGGGATTTCCAAGTCTCCACCCCATTGACGTCAA
TGGGAGTTTGTTTTGGCACCAAAATCAACGGGACTTTCCAAAATGTCGTAACAACTCCGCCCCATTGACG
CAAATGGGCGGTAGGCGTGTACGGTGGGAGGTCTATATAAGCAGAGCTCTCTGGCTAACTAGAGAACCCA
CTGCTTACTGGCTTATCGAAATTAATACGACTCACTATAGGGAGACCCAAGCTGGCTAGCGTTTAAACGG
GCCCTCTAGACCCGGGGAGAAGAAATTTGCCTGCCCTGAGTGTCCTAAGCGCTTCATGCGTAGCGATGCA
CTGACACGTCATATCAAGACCCACACCGGTGGATCCTCTGCACAGTAGTAAGCTTAAGTTTAAACCGCTG
ATCAGCCTCGACTGTGCCTTCTAGTTGCCAGCCATCTGTTGTTTGCCCCTCCCCCGTGCCTTCCTTGACC
CTGGAAGGTGCCACTCCCACTGTCCTTTCCTAATAAAATGAGGAAATTGCATCGCATTGTCTGAGTAGGT
GTCATTCTATTCTGGGGGGTGGGGTGGGGCAGGACAGCAAGGGGGAGGATTGGGAAGACAATAGCAGGCA
TGCTGGGGATGCGGTGGGCTCTATGGCTTCTGAGGCGGAAAGAACCAGCTGGGGCTCTAGGGGGTATCCC
C
[124 nt withheld, positions 1332-1455]
C
[91 nt withheld, positions 1457-1547]
A
[49 nt withheld, positions 1549-1597]
CCTTTGACGTTGGAGTCCACGTTCTTT
[37 nt withheld, positions 1625-1661]
ACCCTATCTCGGTCTATTCTTTTGATTTATAAGGGATTTTGCCGATTTCGGCCTATTGGTTAAAAAATGA
GCTGATTTAACAAAAATTTAACGCGAATTAATTCTGTGGAATGTGTGTCAGTTAGGGTGTGGAAAGTCCC
CAGGCTCCCCAGCAGGCAGAAGTATGCAAAGCATGCATCTCAATTAGTCAGCAACCAGGTGTGGAAAGTC
CCCAGGCTCCCCAGCAGGCAGAAGTATGCAAAGCATGCATCTCAATTAGTCAGCAACCATAGTCCCGCCC
CTAACTCCGCCCATCCCGCCCCTAACTCCGCCCAGTTCCGCCCATTCTCCGCCCCATGGCTGACTAATTT
TTTTTATTTATGCAGAGGCCGAGGCCGCCTCTGCCTCTGAGCTATTCCAGAAGTAGTGAGGAGGCTTTTT
TGGAGGCCTAGGCTTTTGCAAAAAGCTCCCGGCCGGGAGCTTGTATATCCATTTTCGGATCTGATCAAGA
GACAGGATGAGGATCGTTTCGCATGATTGAACAAGATGGATTGCACGCAGGTTCTCCGGCCGCTTGGGTG
GAGAGGCTATTCGGCTATGACTGGGCACAACAGACAATCGGCTGCTCTGATGCCGCCGTGTTCCGGCTGT
CAGCGCAGGGGCGCCCGGTTCTTTTTGTCAAGACCGACCTGTCCGGTGCCCTGAATGAACTGCAGGACGA
GGCAGCGCGGCTATCGTGGCTGGCCACGACGGGCGTTCCTTGCGCAGCTGTGCTCGACGTTGTCACTGAA
GCGGGAAGGGACTGGCTGCTATTGGGCGAAGTGCCGGGGCAGGATCTCCTGTCATCTCACCTTGCTCCTG
CCGAGAAAGTATCCATCATGGCTGATGCAATGCGGCGGCTGCATACGCTTGATCCGGCTACCTGCCCATT
CGACCACCAAGCGAAACATCGCATCGAGCGAGCACGTACTCGGATGGAAGCCGGTCTTGTCGATCAGGAT
GATCTGGACGAAGAGCATCAGGGGCTCGCGCCAGCCGAACTGTTCGCCAGGCTCAAGGCGCGCATGCCCG
ACGGCGAGGATCTCGTCGTGACCCATGGCGATGCCTGCTTGCCGAATATCATGGTGGAAAATGGCCGCTT
TTCTGGATTCATCGACTGTGGCCGGCTGGGTGTGGCGGACCGCTATCAGGACATAGCGTTGGCTACCCGT
GATATTGCTGAAGAGCTTGGCGGCGAATGGGCTGACCGCTTCCTCGTGCTTTACGGTATCGCCGCTCCCG
ATTCGCAGCGCATCGCCTTCTATCGCCTTCTTGACGAGTTCTTCTGAGCGGGACTCTGGGGTTCGAAATG
ACCGACCAAGCGACGCCCAACCTGCCATCACGAGATTTCGATTCCACCGCCGCCTTCTATGAAAGGTTGG
GCTTCGGAATCGTTTTCCGGGACGCCGGCTGGATGATCCTCCAGCGCGGGGATCTCATGCTGGAGTTCTT
CGCCCACCCCAACTTGTTTATTGCAGCTTATAATGGTTACAAATAAAGCAATAGCATCACAAATTTCACA
AATAAAGCATTTTTTTCACTGCATTCTAGTTGTGGTTTGTCCAAACTCATCAATGTATCTTATCATGTCT
GTATACCGTCGACCTCTAGCTAGAGCTTGGCGTAATCATGGTCATAGCTGTTTCCTGTGTGAAATTGTTA
TCCGCTCACAATTCCACACAACATACGAGCCGGAAGCATAAAGTGTAAAGCCTGGGGTGCCTAATGAGTG
AGCTAACTCACATTAATTGCGTTGCGCTCACTGCCCGCTTTCCAGTCGGGAAACCTGTCGTGCCAGCTGC
ATTAATGAATCGGCCAACGCGCGGGGAGAGGCGGTTTGCGTATTGGGCGCTCTTCCGCTTCCTCGCTCAC
TGACTCGCTGCGCTCGGTCGTTCGGCTGCGGCGAGCGGTATCAGCTCACTCAAAGGCGGTAATACGGTTA
TCCACAGAATCAGGGGATAACGCAGGAAAGAACATGTGAGCAAAAGGCCAGCAAAAGGCCAGGAACCGTA
AAAAGGCCGCGTTGCTGGCGTTTTTCCATAGGCTCCGCCCCCCTGACGAGCATCACAAAAATCGACGCTC
AAGTCAGAGGTGGCGAAACCCGACAGGACTATAAAGATACCAGGCGTTTCCCCCTGGAAGCTCCCTCGTG
CGCTCTCCTGTTCCGACCCTGCCGCTTACCGGATACCTGTCCGCCTTTCTCCCTTCGGGAAGCGTGGCGC
TTTCTCATAGCTCACGCTGTAGGTATCTCAGTTCGGTGTAGGTCGTTCGCTCCAAGCTGGGCTGTGTGCA
CGAACCCCCCGTTCAGCCCGACCGCTGCGCCTTATCCGGTAACTATCGTCTTGAGTCCAACCCGGTAAGA
CACGACTTATCGCCACTGGCAGCAGCCACTGGTAACAGGATTAGCAGAGCGAGGTATGTAGGCGGTGCTA
CAGAGTTCTTGAAGTGGTGGCCTAACTACGGCTACACTAGAAGAACAGTATTTGGTATCTGCGCTCTGCT
GAAGCCAGTTACCTTCGGAAAAAGAGTTGGTAGCTCTTGATCCGGCAAACAAACCACCGCTGGTAGCGGT
TTTTTTGTTTGCAAGCAGCAGATTACGCGCAGAAAAAAAGGATCTCAAGAAGATCCTTTGATCTTTTCTA
CGGGGTCTGACGCTCAGTGGAACGAAAACTCACGTTAAGGGATTTTGGTCATGAGATTATCAAAAAGGAT
CTTCACCTAGATCCTTTTAAATTAAAAATGAAGTTTTAAATCAATCTAAAGTATATATGAGTAAACTTGG
TCTGACAGTTACCAATGCTTAATCAGTGAGGCACCTATCTCAGCGATCTGTCTATTTCGTTCATCCATAG
TTGCCTGACTCCCCGTCGTGTAGATAACTACGATACGGGAGGGCTTACCATCTGGCCCCAGTGCTGCAAT
GATACCGCGAGACCCACGCTCACCGGCTCCAGATTTATCAGCAATAAACCAGCCAGCCGGAAGGGCCGAG
CGCAGAAGTGGTCCTGCAACTTTATCCGCCTCCATCCAGTCTATTAATTGTTGCCGGGAAGCTAGAGTAA
GTAGTTCGCCAGTTAATAGTTTGCGCAACGTTGTTGCCATTGCTACAGGCATCGTGGTGTCACGCTCGTC
GTTTGGTATGGCTTCATTCAGCTCCGGTTCCCAACGATCAAGGCGAGTTACATGATCCCCCATGTTGTGC
AAAAAAGCGGTTAGCTCCTTCGGTCCTCCGATCGTTGTCAGAAGTAAGTTGGCCGCAGTGTTATCACTCA
TGGTTATGGCAGCACTGCATAATTCTCTTACTGTCATGCCATCCGTAAGATGCTTTTCTGTGACTGGTGA
GTACTCAACCAAGTCATTCTGAGAATAGTGTATGCGGCGACCGAGTTGCTCTTGCCCGGCGTCAATACGG
GATAATACCGCGCCACATAGCAGAACTTTAAAAGTGCTCATCATTGGAAAACGTTCTTCGGGGCGAAAAC
TCTCAAGGATCTTACCGCTGTTGAGATCCAGTTCGATGTAACCCACTCGTGCACCCAACTGATCTTCAGC
ATCTTTTACTTTCACCAGCGTTTCTGGGTGAGCAAAAACAGGAAGGCAAAATGCCGCAAAAAAGGGAATA
AGGGCGACACGGAAATGTTGAATACTCATACTCTTCCTTTTTCAATATTATTGAAGCATTTATCAGGGTT
ATTGTCTCATGAGCGGATACATATTTGAATGTATTTAGAAAAATAAACAAATAGGGGTTCCGCGCACATT
TCCCCGAAAAGTGCCACCTGACGTC
Features (pLannotate 1.2.2; 20 found; start..end, strand, type, name):
     28..80      -  misc_feature   bom (fragment): basis of mobility region from pBR322
    235..614     +  enhancer       CMV enhancer: human cytomegalovirus immediate early enhancer
    615..818     +  promoter       CMV promoter: human cytomegalovirus (CMV) immediate early promoter
    814..847     +  LTR            5' LTR (truncated) (fragment): truncated 5' long terminal repeat (LTR) from HIV-1
    863..881     +  promoter       T7 promoter: promoter for bacteriophage T7 RNA polymerase
    906..1010    +  CDS            egr1 (fragment): EGR1_XENTR - Also known as egr From Xenopus tropicalis (Western clawed frog) (Silurana tropicalis).
   1062..1286    +  polyA_signal   bGH poly(A) signal: bovine growth hormone polyadenylation signal
   1290..1311    +  promoter       SV40 promoter (fragment): SV40 enhancer and early promoter
   1332..1760    +  rep_origin     f1 ori (sequence partly withheld): f1 bacteriophage origin of replication; arrow indicates direction of (+) strand synthesis
   1774..2103    +  promoter       SV40 promoter: SV40 enhancer and early promoter
   2174..2965    +  CDS            neo: KKA2_KLEPN - Also known as kan, nptII. Experimental evidence at protein level: Swiss-Prot protein existence level 1. Resistance to kanamycin, neomycin, paromomycin, ribostamycin, butirosin and gentamicin B. From Klebsiella pneumoniae.
   2989..3147    +  CDS            ble (fragment): BLE_KLEPN - Experimental evidence at protein level: Swiss-Prot protein existence level 1. Binding protein with a strong affinity to the bleomycin family of antibiotics. Binds to CL990; an antimitotic-antibiotic compound. From Klebsiella pneumoniae.
   3142..3263    +  polyA_signal   SV40 poly(A) signal: SV40 polyadenylation signal
   3336..3352    -  protein_bind   lac operator: The lac repressor binds to the lac operator to inhibit transcription in E. coli. This inhibition can be relieved by adding lactose or isopropyl-β-D-thiogalactopyranoside (IPTG). lac repressor encoded by lacI
   3360..3390    -  promoter       lac promoter: promoter for the E. coli lac operon
   3405..3426    -  protein_bind   CAP binding site: CAP binding activates transcription in the presence of cAMP. E. coli catabolite activator protein
   3439..3531    -  CDS            lacI (fragment): lac repressor; lacI; The lac repressor binds to the lac operator to inhibit transcription in E. coli. This inhibition can be relieved by adding lactose or isopropyl-β-D-thiogalactopyranoside (IPTG).
   3714..4299    -  rep_origin     ori: high-copy-number ColE1/pMB1/pBR322/pUC origin of replication
   4470..5330    -  CDS            AmpR: β-lactamase; bla; confers resistance to ampicillin, carbenicillin, and related antibiotics
   5331..5435    -  promoter       AmpR promoter: bla
