[The description below was written by a language model from this plasmid's Addgene catalogue record and pLannotate feature annotations shown in this document.]
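Description:
pc3XB-ZF49 is a mammalian expression-type plasmid built on pc3XB, a modified version of Invitrogen's pcDNA3, and serves as an archive vector for a single zinc finger module in the Zinc Finger Consortium Modular Assembly Kit v1.0. It is maintained in E. coli at high copy through a ColE1/pUC-type origin and selected with ampicillin via the β-lactamase gene. An f1 origin is also present. For mammalian cells the backbone carries a neomycin phosphotransferase cassette driven by the SV40 early promoter and ended by an SV40 polyadenylation signal, which allows G418 selection.

The insert, ZF49, is a roughly 90 bp fragment encoding one Cys2His2 zinc finger derived from the Sangamo module set and recorded as recognising the DNA triplet GTG. It sits between XbaI and BamHI sites, both preserved, downstream of the CMV immediate early enhancer and promoter and a T7 promoter, and upstream of the bovine growth hormone polyadenylation signal. The automated annotation labels this region as an egr1 fragment, which most likely reflects the similarity of engineered fingers to the Egr1/Zif268 family rather than a genuine Xenopus gene. Other small hits, such as the truncated HIV-1 LTR, ble and lacI fragments, look like residual backbone sequence or annotation artefacts rather than functional parts.

The construct is meant as a standardised building block. Individual finger modules from the kit are joined by restriction-based subcloning into multi-finger arrays with a chosen target specificity, which can then be used to make zinc finger nucleases as described in the associated modular assembly publication. The record does not state that the single finger is meant to be expressed on its own.
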