>Addgene plasmid #13148 | pc3XB-ZF49 | addgene partial sequence | sequence record 19532 | CMV-F 5'-CGCAAATGGGCGGTAGGCGTG-3'
AGCTCTCTGGCTAACTAGAGAACCCACTGCTTACTGGCTTATCGAAATTAATACGACTCACTATAGGGAG
ACCCAAGCTGGCTAGCGTTTAAACGGGCCCTCTAGACCCGGGGAGAAGAAATTTGCCTGCCCTGAGTGTC
CTAAGCGCTTCATGCGTAGCGATGCACTGACACGTCATATCAAGACCCACACCGGTGGATCCTCTGCACA
GTAGTAAGCTTAAGTTTAAACCGCTGATCAGCCTCGACTGTGCCTTCTAGTTGCCAGCCATCTGTTGTTT
GCCCCTCCCCCGTGCCTTCCTTGACCCTGGAAGGTGCCACTCCCACTGTCCTTTCCTAATAAAATGAGGA
AATTGCATCGCATTGTCTGAGTAGGTGTCATTCTATTCTGGGGGGTGGGGTGGGGCAGGACAGCAAGGGG
GAGGATTGGGAAGACAATAGCAGGCATGCTGGGGATGCGGTGGGCTCTATGGCTTCTGAGGCGGAAAGAA
CCAGCTGGGGCTCTAGGGGGTATCCCCACGCGCCCTGTAGCGGCGCATTAAGCGC
