Addgene plasmid #13148: pc3XB-ZF49
Depositing lab: Keith Joung. Depositing organization: Massachusetts General Hospital. Publication: Standardized reagents and protocols for engineering zinc finger nucleases by modular assembly. Wright DA, Thibodeau-Beganny S, Sander JD, Winfrey RJ, Hirsh AS, Eichtinger M, Fu F, Porteus MH, Dobbs D, Voytas DF, Joung JK. Nat Protoc. 2006;1(3):1637-52. doi: 10.1038/nprot.2006.259 PubMed 17406455.
Backbone
  Vector backbone: pc3XB
  Backbone manufacturer: Modified Invitrogen pcDNA3
  Backbone size w/o insert (bp): 5400
  Vector type: Mammalian Expression
  Selectable markers: Neomycin (select with G418)
Growth in bacteria
  Bacterial resistance: Ampicillin, 100 μg/mL
  Growth temperature: 37°C
  Growth strain: XL1 Blue
  Copy number: High Copy
Gene/Insert
  Gene/Insert name: ZF49
  Insert size (bp): 90
  Cloning method: Restriction Enzyme; 5′ cloning site XbaI (not destroyed); 3′ cloning site BamHI (not destroyed)
  Sequencing primers: 5′ T7
Terms and licenses: Academic/Nonprofit Terms; Industry Terms: Not Available to Industry
Depositor comments: Part of the Zinc Finger Consortium Modular Assembly Kit v1.0. Finger protein sequence: PGEKKFACPECPKRFMRSDALTRHIKTH. Target DNA sequence: GTG. This zinc finger is derived from the Sangamo module set.
How to cite: pc3XB-ZF49 was a gift from Keith Joung (Addgene plasmid # 13148 ; http://n2t.net/addgene:13148 ; RRID:Addgene_13148)
